>Addgene plasmid #55127 | mCherry-Rab7a-7 | addgene full sequence | sequence record 311825 | Addgene NGS Result
TTGCTGGCCTTTTGCTCACATGTTCTTTCCTGCGTTATCCCCTGATTCTGTGGATAACCGTATTACCGCC
ATGCATTAGTTATTAATAGTAATCAATTACGGGGTCATTAGTTCATAGCCCATATATGGAGTTCCGCGTT
ACATAACTTACGGTAAATGGCCCGCCTGGCTGACCGCCCAACGACCCCCGCCCATTGACGTCAATAATGA
CGTATGTTCCCATAGTAACGCCAATAGGGACTTTCCATTGACGTCAATGGGTGGAGTATTTACGGTAAAC
TGCCCACTTGGCAGTACATCAAGTGTATCATATGCCAAGTACGCCCCCTATTGACGTCAATGACGGTAAA
TGGCCCGCCTGGCATTATGCCCAGTACATGACCTTATGGGACTTTCCTACTTGGCAGTACATCTACGTAT
TAGTCATCGCTATTACCATGGTGATGCGGTTTTGGCAGTACATCAATGGGCGTGGATAGCGGTTTGACTC
ACGGGGATTTCCAAGTCTCCACCCCATTGACGTCAATGGGAGTTTGTTTTGGCACCAAAATCAACGGGAC
TTTCCAAAATGTCGTAACAACTCCGCCCCATTGACGCAAATGGGCGGTAGGCGTGTACGGTGGGAGGTCT
ATATAAGCAGAGCTGGTTTAGTGAACCGTCAGATCCGCTAGCGCTACCGGTCGCCACCATGGTGAGCAAG
GGCGAGGAGGATAACATGGCCATCATCAAGGAGTTCATGCGCTTCAAGGTGCACATGGAGGGCTCCGTGA
ACGGCCACGAGTTCGAGATCGAGGGCGAGGGCGAGGGCCGCCCCTACGAGGGCACCCAGACCGCCAAGCT
GAAGGTGACCAAGGGTGGCCCCCTGCCCTTCGCCTGGGACATCCTGTCCCCTCAGTTCATGTACGGCTCC
AAGGCCTACGTGAAGCACCCCGCCGACATCCCCGACTACTTGAAGCTGTCCTTCCCCGAGGGCTTCAAGT
GGGAGCGCGTGATGAACTTCGAGGACGGCGGCGTGGTGACCGTGACCCAGGACTCCTCCCTGCAGGACGG
CGAGTTCATCTACAAGGTGAAGCTGCGCGGCACCAACTTCCCCTCCGACGGCCCCGTAATGCAGAAGAAG
ACCATGGGCTGGGAGGCCTCCTCCGAGCGGATGTACCCCGAGGACGGCGCCCTGAAGGGCGAGATCAAGC
AGAGGCTGAAGCTGAAGGACGGCGGCCACTACGACGCTGAGGTCAAGACCACCTACAAGGCCAAGAAGCC
CGTGCAGCTGCCCGGCGCCTACAACGTCAACATCAAGTTGGACATCACCTCCCACAACGAGGACTACACC
ATCGTGGAACAGTACGAACGCGCCGAGGGCCGCCACTCCACCGGCGGCATGGACGAGCTGTACAAGTCCG
GACTCAGATCTCGAGCCATGACCTCTAGGAAGAAAGTGTTGCTGAAGGTTATCATCCTGGGAGATTCTGG
AGTCGGGAAGACATCACTCATGAACCAGTATGTGAATAAGAAATTCAGCAATCAGTACAAAGCCACAATA
GGAGCTGACTTTCTGACCAAGGAGGTGATGGTGGATGACAGGCTAGTCACAATGCAGATATGGGACACAG
CAGGACAGGAACGGTTCCAGTCTCTCGGTGTGGCCTTCTACAGAGGTGCAGACTGCTGCGTTCTGGTATT
TGATGTGACTGCCCCCAACACATTCAAAACCCTAGATAGCTGGAGAGATGAGTTTCTCATCCAGGCCAGT
CCCCGAGATCCTGAAAGCTTCCCATTTGTTGTGTTGGGAAACAAGATTGACCTCGAAAACAGACAAGTGG
CCACAAAGCGGGCACAGGCCTGGTGCTACAGCAAAAACAACATTCCCTACTTTGAGACCAGTGCCAAGGA
GGCCATCAACGTGGAGCAGGCGTTCCAGACGATTGCACGGAATGCACTTAAGCAGGAAACGGAGGTGGAG
CTGTACAACGAATTTCCTGAACCTATCAAACTGGACAAGAATGACCGGGCCAAGGCCTCGGCAGAAAGCT
GCAGTTGCTGAGGATCCACCGGATCTAGATAACTGATCATAATCAGCCATACCACATTTGTAGAGGTTTT
ACTTGCTTTAAAAAACCTCCCACACCTCCCCCTGAACCTGAAACATAAAATGAATGCAATTGTTGTTGTT
AACTTGTTTATTGCAGCTTATAATGGTTACAAATAAAGCAATAGCATCACAAATTTCACAAATAAAGCAT
TTTTTTCACTGCATTCTAGTTGTGGTTTGTCCAAACTCATCAATGTATCTTAACGCGTAAATTGTAAGCG
TTAATATTTTGTTAAAATTCGCGTTAAATTTTTGTTAAATCAGCTCATTTTTTAACCAATAGGCCGAAAT
CGGCAAAATCCCTTATAAATCAAAAGAATAGACCGAGATAGGGT
[37 nt withheld, positions 2425-2461]
AAAGAACGTGGACTCCAACGTCAAAGG
[49 nt withheld, positions 2489-2537]
T
[91 nt withheld, positions 2539-2629]
G
[124 nt withheld, positions 2631-2754]
CAGGTGGCACTTTTCGGGGAAATGTGCGCGGAACCCCTATTTGTTTATTTTTCTAAATACATTCAAATAT
GTATCCGCTCATGAGACAATAACCCTGATAAATGCTTCAATAATATTGAAAAAGGAAGAGTCCTGAGGCG
GAAAGAACCAGCTGTGGAATGTGTGTCAGTTAGGGTGTGGAAAGTCCCCAGGCTCCCCAGCAGGCAGAAG
TATGCAAAGCATGCATCTCAATTAGTCAGCAACCAGGTGTGGAAAGTCCCCAGGCTCCCCAGCAGGCAGA
AGTATGCAAAGCATGCATCTCAATTAGTCAGCAACCATAGTCCCGCCCCTAACTCCGCCCATCCCGCCCC
TAACTCCGCCCAGTTCCGCCCATTCTCCGCCCCATGGCTGACTAATTTTTTTTATTTATGCAGAGGCCGA
GGCCGCCTCGGCCTCTGAGCTATTCCAGAAGTAGTGAGGAGGCTTTTTTGGAGGCCTAGGCTTTTGCAAA
GATCGATCAAGAGACAGGATGAGGATCGTTTCGCATGATTGAACAAGATGGATTGCACGCAGGTTCTCCG
GCCGCTTGGGTGGAGAGGCTATTCGGCTATGACTGGGCACAACAGACAATCGGCTGCTCTGATGCCGCCG
TGTTCCGGCTGTCAGCGCAGGGGCGCCCGGTTCTTTTTGTCAAGACCGACCTGTCCGGTGCCCTGAATGA
ACTGCAAGACGAGGCAGCGCGGCTATCGTGGCTGGCCACGACGGGCGTTCCTTGCGCAGCTGTGCTCGAC
GTTGTCACTGAAGCGGGAAGGGACTGGCTGCTATTGGGCGAAGTGCCGGGGCAGGATCTCCTGTCATCTC
ACCTTGCTCCTGCCGAGAAAGTATCCATCATGGCTGATGCAATGCGGCGGCTGCATACGCTTGATCCGGC
TACCTGCCCATTCGACCACCAAGCGAAACATCGCATCGAGCGAGCACGTACTCGGATGGAAGCCGGTCTT
GTCGATCAGGATGATCTGGACGAAGAGCATCAGGGGCTCGCGCCAGCCGAACTGTTCGCCAGGCTCAAGG
CGAGCATGCCCGACGGCGAGGATCTCGTCGTGACCCATGGCGATGCCTGCTTGCCGAATATCATGGTGGA
AAATGGCCGCTTTTCTGGATTCATCGACTGTGGCCGGCTGGGTGTGGCGGACCGCTATCAGGACATAGCG
TTGGCTACCCGTGATATTGCTGAAGAGCTTGGCGGCGAATGGGCTGACCGCTTCCTCGTGCTTTACGGTA
TCGCCGCTCCCGATTCGCAGCGCATCGCCTTCTATCGCCTTCTTGACGAGTTCTTCTGAGCGGGACTCTG
GGGTTCGAAATGACCGACCAAGCGACGCCCAACCTGCCATCACGAGATTTCGATTCCACCGCCGCCTTCT
ATGAAAGGTTGGGCTTCGGAATCGTTTTCCGGGACGCCGGCTGGATGATCCTCCAGCGCGGGGATCTCAT
GCTGGAGTTCTTCGCCCACCCTAGGGGGAGGCTAACTGAAACACGGAAGGAGACAATACCGGAAGGAACC
CGCGCTATGACGGCAATAAAAAGACAGAATAAAACGCACGGTGTTGGGTCGTTTGTTCATAAACGCGGGG
TTCGGTCCCAGGGCTGGCACTCTGTCGATACCCCACCGAGACCCCATTGGGGCCAATACGCCCGCGTTTC
TTCCTTTTCCCCACCCCACCCCCCAAGTTCGGGTGAAGGCCCAGGGCTCGCAGCCAACGTCGGGGCGGCA
GGCCCTGCCATAGCCTCAGGTTACTCATATATACTTTAGATTGATTTAAAACTTCATTTTTAATTTAAAA
GGATCTAGGTGAAGATCCTTTTTGATAATCTCATGACCAAAATCCCTTAACGTGAGTTTTCGTTCCACTG
AGCGTCAGACCCCGTAGAAAAGATCAAAGGATCTTCTTGAGATCCTTTTTTTCTGCGCGTAATCTGCTGC
TTGCAAACAAAAAAACCACCGCTACCAGCGGTGGTTTGTTTGCCGGATCAAGAGCTACCAACTCTTTTTC
CGAAGGTAACTGGCTTCAGCAGAGCGCAGATACCAAATACTGTTCTTCTAGTGTAGCCGTAGTTAGGCCA
CCACTTCAAGAACTCTGTAGCACCGCCTACATACCTCGCTCTGCTAATCCTGTTACCAGTGGCTGCTGCC
AGTGGCGATAAGTCGTGTCTTACCGGGTTGGACTCAAGACGATAGTTACCGGATAAGGCGCAGCGGTCGG
GCTGAACGGGGGGTTCGTGCACACAGCCCAGCTTGGAGCGAACGACCTACACCGAACTGAGATACCTACA
GCGTGAGCTATGAGAAAGCGCCACGCTTCCCGAAGGGAGAAAGGCGGACAGGTATCCGGTAAGCGGCAGG
GTCGGAACAGGAGAGCGCACGAGGGAGCTTCCAGGGGGAAACGCCTGGTATCTTTATAGTCCTGTCGGGT
TTCGCCACCTCTGACTTGAGCGTCGATTTTTGTGATGCTCGTCAGGGGGGCGGAGCCTATGGAAAAACGC
CAGCAACGCGGCCTTTTTACGGTTCCTGGCCTT
Features (pLannotate 1.2.2; 16 found; start..end, strand, type, name):
     10..69      +  rep_origin     RSF ori (fragment): Plasmids containing the RSF 1030 origin of replication can be propagated in E. coli cells that contain additional plasmids with compatible origins.
    137..440     +  enhancer       CMV enhancer: human cytomegalovirus immediate early enhancer
    441..644     +  promoter       CMV promoter: human cytomegalovirus (CMV) immediate early promoter
    689..1396    +  CDS            mCherry: mCherry is a basic (constitutively fluorescent) red fluorescent protein published in 2004, derived from Discosoma sp.. It is reported to be a very rapidly-maturing monomer with low acid sensitivity.
   1397..1416    +  misc_feature   MCS (fragment): multiple cloning site
   1418..2038    +  CDS            RAB7A: RAB7A_HUMAN - Also known as RAB7. Experimental evidence at protein level: Swiss-Prot protein existence level 1. Small GTPase which cycles between active GTP-bound and inactive GDP-bound states. In its active state, binds to a variety of effector proteins playing a key role in the regulation of endo- lysosomal trafficking. Governs early-to-late endosomal maturation, microtubule minus-end as well as plus-end directed endosomal migration and positioning, and endosome-lysosome transport through different protein-protein interaction cascades. Plays a central role, not only in endosomal traffic, but
   2064..2148    +  CDS            large T antigen (fragment): large T antigen from SV40 (simian virus 40)
   2171..2292    +  polyA_signal   SV40 poly(A) signal: SV40 polyadenylation signal
   2326..2754    -  rep_origin     f1 ori (sequence partly withheld): f1 bacteriophage origin of replication; arrow indicates direction of (+) strand synthesis
   2781..2885    +  promoter       AmpR promoter: bla
   2887..3244    +  promoter       SV40 promoter: SV40 enhancer and early promoter
   3279..4073    +  CDS            NeoR/KanR: aminoglycoside phosphotransferase from Tn5; aph(3')-II (or nptII); confers resistance to neomycin, kanamycin, and G418 (Geneticin®)
   4094..4246    +  CDS            ble (fragment): BLE_KLEPN - Experimental evidence at protein level: Swiss-Prot protein existence level 1. Binding protein with a strong affinity to the bleomycin family of antibiotics. Binds to CL990; an antimitotic-antibiotic compound. From Klebsiella pneumoniae.
   4305..4352    +  polyA_signal   HSV TK poly(A) signal: herpes simplex virus thymidine kinase polyadenylation signal (Cole and Stacy, 1985)
   4443..4459    -  polyA_signal   bGH poly(A) signal (fragment): bovine growth hormone polyadenylation signal
   4681..5269    +  rep_origin     ori: high-copy-number ColE1/pMB1/pBR322/pUC origin of replication
