[The description below was written by a language model from this plasmid's Addgene catalogue record and pLannotate feature annotations shown in this document.]
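Description:
mCherry-Rab7a-7 is a mammalian expression plasmid built on an mCherry fusion backbone of the C1 type, in which the fluorescent protein sits upstream of the cloning site. It encodes human RAB7A fused at its N terminus to mCherry. The human cytomegalovirus immediate early enhancer and promoter drive the mCherry coding sequence. A short remnant of the multiple cloning site acts as a linker to the RAB7A open reading frame, and an SV40 polyadenylation signal terminates the transcript. The record notes an N117S change relative to the reference RAB7A transcript. It does not say whether this substitution was intended or has any functional consequence.

The plasmid replicates in E. coli from a high-copy ColE1/pUC-type origin, and an f1 origin is also present for single-stranded DNA production. A single Tn5 aminoglycoside phosphotransferase gene (NeoR/KanR) provides both selections. A bacterial bla-type promoter expresses it for kanamycin resistance in bacteria, while the SV40 enhancer and early promoter, paired with an HSV TK polyadenylation signal, express it in mammalian cells to allow G418 selection of stable lines. The other annotated items (RSF ori, large T antigen, ble and bGH poly(A) fragments) are short partial matches rather than functional elements.

RAB7A is a small Ras-superfamily GTPase that governs early-to-late endosome maturation and endosome-to-lysosome transport. The red fusion (excitation 587 nm, emission 610 nm) is therefore suited as a live-cell or fixed-cell localization marker for RAB7A-positive late endosomal and lysosomal compartments in transfected mammalian cells.
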