Addgene plasmid #55127: mCherry-Rab7a-7
Purpose: Localization: Ras GTPase, Excitation: 587, Emission: 610
Depositing lab: Michael Davidson. Depositing organization: Florida State University, Tallahassee.
Backbone
  Vector backbone: mCherry
  Backbone size w/o insert (bp): 4750
  Vector type: Mammalian Expression
  Selectable markers: Neomycin (select with G418)
Growth in bacteria
  Bacterial resistance: Kanamycin, 50 μg/mL
  Growth temperature: 37°C
  Growth strain: DH5alpha
  Copy number: High Copy
Gene/Insert
  Gene/Insert name: Rab7a (alt name: NM_004637.5)
  Species: H. sapiens (human)
  Mutation: N117S in NM_004637.5
  Entrez Gene: RAB7A (a.k.a. CMT2B, PRO2706, RAB7)
  Promoter: CMV
  Tag / fusion protein: mCherry (N terminal on backbone)
  Cloning method: Unknown
  Sequencing primers: 5′ CMV-F; 3′ SV40pA-R
Terms and licenses: Academic/Nonprofit Terms; Industry Terms: Not Available to Industry
Depositor comments: . Excitation = 587; Emission = 610
How to cite: mCherry-Rab7a-7 was a gift from Michael Davidson (Addgene plasmid # 55127 ; http://n2t.net/addgene:55127 ; RRID:Addgene_55127)
