>Addgene plasmid #55127 | mCherry-Rab7a-7 | depositor partial sequence | sequence record 85494 | insert sequence
ACGTCAGATCCGCTAGCGCTACCGGTCGCCACCATGGTGAGCAAGGGCGAGGAGGATAACATGGCCATCA
TCAAGGAGTTCATGCGCTTCAAGGTGCACATGGAGGGCTCCGTGAACGGCCACGAGTTCGAGATCGAGGG
CGAGGGCGAGGGCCGCCCCTACGAGGGCACCCAGACCGCCAAGCTGAAGGTGACCAAGGGTGGCCCCCTG
CCCTTCGCCTGGGACATCCTGTCCCCTCAGTTCATGTACGGCTCCAAGGCCTACGTGAAGCACCCCGCCG
ACATCCCCGACTACTTGAAGCTGTCCTTCCCCGAGGGCTTCAAGTGGGAGCGCGTGATGAACTTCGAGGA
CGGCGGCGTGGTGACCGTGACCCAGGACTCCTCCCTGCAGGACGGCGAGTTCATCTACAAGGTGAAGCTG
CGCGGCACCAACTTCCCCTCCGACGGCCCCGTAATGCAGAAGAAGACCATGGGCTGGGAGGCCTCCTCCG
AGCGGATGTACCCCGAGGACGGCGCCCTGAAGGGCGAGATCAAGCAGAGGCTGAAGCTGAAGGACGGCGG
CCACTACGACGCTGAGGTCAAGACCACCTACAAGGCCAAGAAGCCCGTGCAGCTGCCCGGCGCCTACAAC
GTCAACATCAAGTTGGACATCACCTCCCACAACGAGGACTACACCATCGTGGAACAGTACGAACGCGCCG
AGGGCCGCCACTCCACCGGCGGCATGGACGAGCTGTACAAGTCCGGACTCAGATCTCGAGCCATGACCTC
TAGGAAGAAAGTGTTGCTGAAGGTTATCATCCTGGGAGATTCTGGAGTCGGGAAGACATCACTCATGAAC
CAGTATGTGAATAAGAAATTCAGCAATCAGTACAAAGCCACAATAGGAGCTGACTTTCTGACCAAGGAGG
TGATGGTGGATGACAGGCTAGTCACAATGCAGATATGGGACACAGCAGGACAGGAACGGTTCCAGTCTCT
CGGTGTGGCCTTCTACAGAGGTGCAGACTGCTGCGTTCTGGTATTTGATGTGACTGCCCCCAACACATTC
AAAACCCTAGATAGCTGGAGAGATGAGTTTCTCATCCAGGCCAGTCCCCGAGATCCTGAAAGCTTCCCAT
TTGTTGTGTTGGGAAACAAGATTGACCTCGAAAACAGACAAGTGGCCACAAAGCGGGCACAGGCCTGGTG
CTACAGCAAAAACAACATTCCCTACTTTGAGACCAGTGCCAAGGAGGCCATCAACGTGGAGCAGGCGTTC
CAGACGATTGCACGGAATGCACTTAAGCAGGAAACGGAGGTGGAGCTGTACAACGAATTTCCTGAACCTA
TCAAACTGGACAAGAATGACCGGGCCAAGGCCTCGGCAGAAAGCTGCAGTTGCTGAGGATCCACCGGATC
TAGATAACTGATCATAATCA
