>Addgene plasmid #55127 | mCherry-Rab7a-7 | addgene partial sequence | sequence record 99691 | SV40pA-R 5'-GAAATTTGTGATGCTATTGC-3'
AGTTAACAACAACAATTGCATTCATTTTATGTTTCAGGTTCAGGGGGAGGTGTGGGAGGTTTTTTAAAGC
AAGTAAAACCTCTACAAATGTGGTATGGCTGATTATGATCAGTTATCTAGATCCGGTGGATCCTCAGCAA
CTGCAGCTTTCTGCCGAGGCCTTGGCCCGGTCATTCTTGTCCAGTTTGATAGGTTCAGGAAATTCGTTGT
ACAGCTCCACCTCCGTTTCCTGCTTAAGTGCATTCCGTGCAATCGTCTGGAACGCCTGCTCCACGTTGAT
GGCCTCCTTGGCACTGGTCTCAAAGTAGGGAATGTTGTTTTTGCTGTAGCACCAGGCCTGTGCCCGCTTT
GTGGCCACTTGTCTGTTTTCGAGGTCAATCTTGTTTCCCAACACAACAAATGGGAAGCTTTCAGGATCTC
GGGGACTGGCCTGGATGAGAAACTCATCTCTCCAGCTATCTAGGGTTTTGAATGTGTTGGGGGCAGTCAC
ATCAAATACCAGAACGCAGCAGTCTGCACCTCTGTAGAAGGCCACACCGAGAGACTGGAACCGTTCCTGT
CCTGCTGTGTCCCATATCTGCATTGTGACTAGCCTGTCATCCACCATCACCTCCTTGGTCAGAAAGTCAG
CTCCTATTGTGGCTTTGTACTGATTGCTGAATTTCTTATTCACATACTGGTTCATGAGTGATGTCTTCCC
GACTCCAGAATCTCCCAGGATGATAACCTTCAGCAACACTTTCTTCCTAGAGGTCATGGCTCGAGATCTG
AGTCCGGACTTGTACAGCTCGTCCATGCCGCCGGTGGAGTGGCGGCCCTCGGCGCGTTCGTACTGTTCCA
CGATGGTGTAGTCCTCGTTGTG
